>Addgene plasmid #219866 | pCfb13191 | addgene full sequence | sequence record 435512 | Addgene NGS Result
TTCGTAGATAATGGAATACAAATGGATATCCAGAGTATACACATGGATAGTATACACTGACACGACAATT
CTGTATCTCTTTATGTTAACTACTGTGAGGCATTAAATAGAGCTTGATATATAAAATGTTACATTTCACA
GTCTGAACTTTTGCAGATTACCTAATTTGGTAAGATATTAATTATGAACTGAAAGTTGATGGCATCCCTA
AATTTGATGCAACGGAATGCGTGCGATAGTGAATCATTGCTAACAGATCAAGTAATCGTATCAATCGTTC
CACGTCTTATCCAGACTCGATTTCCGCCCTAACCTAAGGAAACTGCTGAGTAATTTCGAGGTTGGTTCCT
AACAAAAGCCAAGAAACGCGCCGATGGTTTAGTGGTAAAATCCATCGTTGCCATCGATGGGCCCCCGGTT
CGATTCCGGGTCGGCGCATTGGTGTTGACGTGTTGTGGGTTTTAGAGCTAGAAATAGCAAGTTAAAATAA
GGCTAGTCCGTTATCAACTTGAAAAAGTGGCACCGAGTCGGTGGTGCTTTTTTTGTGTGGGTACGGTGGA
TCGTACTCAGGGTCATTAGAATTGATTAAAAAATCAGGGTAGAACTTCGCTTTTTCACCGGCTATCTCAT
TTCATCGTAGTTGTAGTTTGAACCAAATTATTCCACACGGTATGGACTCGTACAAGTCTCTGACCTGGAA
GTGTTGTTTTCTTTGTTTTGACTGAAGAGCTCTTCAATGTCGTCCCCCGCTAGTGCCAGCGACGTTGATT
CGGTCAAGGTCAAGATGGACGAGGACGAAATCGACGTCCGTGATGACGATCGTCACGAAAACGGCGAAGA
CAACGACAATGACAATGAAGAGATGGATGATAGTAGTGAGGAGGAGGATGATGATGATATCGCGTGCATT
CGCGGCCGCATTTAAATCCCCACTTCAGAAGTTCCTATACTTTCTAGAGAATAGGAACTTCACTATAGAG
TCGAATAAGGGCGACACCCCATAATTAGCCCGGGCGAAAGGCCCAGTCTTTCGACTGAGCCTTTCGTTTT
ATTTGATGCCTGGCAGTTCCCTACTCTCGCATGGGGAGTCCCCACACTACCATCGGCGCTACGGCGTTTC
ACTTCTGAGTTCGGCATGGGGTCAGGTGGGACCACCGCGCTACTGCCGCCAGGCAAACAAGGGGTGTTAT
GAGCCATATTCAGGTATAAATGGGCTCGCGATAATGTTCAGAATTGGTTAATTGGTTGTAACACTGACCC
CTATTTGTTTATTTTTCTAAATACATTCAAATATGTATCCGCTCATGAGACAATAACCCTGATAAATGCT
TCAATAATATTGAAAAAGGAAGAATATGAGTATTCAACATTTCCGTGTCGCCCTTATTCCCTTTTTTGCG
GCATTTTGCCTTCCTGTTTTTGCTCACCCAGAAACGCTGGTGAAAGTAAAAGATGCTGAAGATCAGTTGG
GTGCACGAGTGGGTTACATCGAACTGGATCTCAACAGCGGTAAGATCCTTGAGAGTTTTCGCCCCGAAGA
ACGTTTTCCAATGATGAGCACTTTTAAAGTTCTGCTATGTGGCGCGGTATTATCCCGTATTGACGCCGGG
CAAGAGCAACTCGGTCGCCGCATACACTATTCTCAGAATGACTTGGTTGAGTACTCACCAGTCACAGAAA
AGCATCTTACGGATGGCATGACAGTAAGAGAATTATGCAGTGCTGCCATAACCATGAGTGATAACACTGC
GGCCAACTTACTTCTGACAACGATCGGAGGACCGAAGGAGCTAACCGCTTTTTTGCACAACATGGGGGAT
CATGTAACTCGCCTTGATCGTTGGGAACCGGAGCTGAATGAAGCCATACCAAACGACGAGCGTGACACCA
CGATGCCTGTAGCGATGGCAACAACGTTGCGCAAACTATTAACTGGCGAACTACTTACTCTAGCTTCCCG
GCAACAATTAATAGACTGGATGGAGGCGGATAAAGTTGCAGGACCACTTCTGCGCTCGGCCCTTCCGGCT
GGCTGGTTTATTGCTGATAAATCCGGAGCCGGTGAGCGTGGTTCTCGCGGTATCATCGCAGCGCTGGGGC
CAGATGGTAAGCCCTCCCGTATCGTAGTTATCTACACGACGGGGAGTCAGGCAACTATGGATGAACGAAA
TAGACAGATCGCTGAGATAGGTGCCTCACTGATTAAGCATTGGTAAGCAGAGCATTACGCTGACTTGACG
GGACGGCGCAAGCTCATGACCAAAATCCCTTAACGTGAGTTACGCGCGCGTCGTTCCACTGAGCGTCAGA
CCCCGTAGAAAAGATCAAAGGATCTTCTTGAGATCCTTTTTTTCTGCGCGTAATCTGCTGCTTGCAAACA
AAAAAACCACCGCTACCAGCGGTGGTTTGTTTGCCGGATCAAGAGCTACCAACTCTTTTTCCGAAGGTAA
CTGGCTTCAGCAGAGCGCAGATACCAAATACTGTTCTTCTAGTGTAGCCGTAGTTAGCCCACCACTTCAA
GAACTCTGTAGCACCGCCTACATACCTCGCTCTGCTAATCCTGTTACCAGTGGCTGCTGCCAGTGGCGAT
AAGTCGTGTCTTACCGGGTTGGACTCAAGACGATAGTTACCGGATAAGGCGCAGCGGTCGGGCTGAACGG
GGGGTTCGTGCACACAGCCCAGCTTGGAGCGAACGACCTACACCGAACTGAGATACCTACAGCGTGAGCT
ATGAGAAAGCGCCACGCTTCCCGAAGGGAGAAAGGCGGACAGGTATCCGGTAAGCGGCAGGGTCGGAACA
GGAGAGCGCACGAGGGAGCTTCCAGGGGGAAACGCCTGGTATCTTTATAGTCCTGTCGGGTTTCGCCACC
TCTGACTTGAGCGTCGATTTTTGTGATGCTCGTCAGGGGGGCGGAGCCTATGGAAAAACGCCAGCAACGC
GGCCTTTTTACGGTTCCTGGCCTTTTGCTGGCCTTTTGCTCACATGTTCTTTCCTGCGTTATCCCCTGAT
TCTGTGGATAACCGTATTACCGCCTTTGAGTGAGCTGATACCGCTCGCCGCAGCCGAACGACCGAGCGCA
GCGAGTCAGTGAGCGAGGAAGCGGAAGGCGAGAGTAGGGAACTGCCAGGCATCAAACTAAGCAGAAGGCC
CCTGACGGATGGCCTTTTTGCGTTTCTACAAACTCTTTCTGTGTTGTAAAACGACGGCCAGTCTTAAGCT
CGGGCCCCCTGGGCGGTTCTGATAACGAGTAATCGTTAATCCGCAAATAACGTAAAAACCCGCTTCGGCG
GGTTTTTTTATGGGGGGAGTTTAGGGAAAGAGCATTTGTCAGAATATTTAAGGGCGCCTGTCACTTTGCT
TGATATATGAGAATTATTTAACCTTATAAATGAGAAAAAAGCAACGCACTTTAAATAAGATACGTTGCTT
TTTCGATTGATGAACACCTATAATTAAACTATTCATCTATTATTTATGATTTTTTGTATATACAATATTT
CTAGTTTGTTAAAGAGAATTAAGAAAATAAATCTCGAAAATAATAAAGGGAAAATCAGTTTTTGATATCA
AAATTATACATGTCAACGATAATACAAAATATAATACAAACTATAAGATGTTATCAGTATTTATTATGCA
TTTAGAATAAATTTTGTGTCGCCCTTATTCGACTCACTATAGAAGTTCCTATTCTCTAGAAAGTATAGGA
ACTTCACTTCATTTTATTTAAATTTGCGGCCGCTATGTCTGATAAAAGGATGTAACATAGGCAAGCTGCT
CGTGAGTGTTGAGTACGAACCTTAGATCCAAATCACCCGCACCCACGGATATACTTGCTTGAATATACAG
TAGTAAGGAGTTTGGCGCCCGTTTTTTCGAGCCCCACACGTTTCGGTGAGTATGAGCGGCGGCAGATTCG
AGCGTTTCCGGTTTCCGCGGCTGGACGAGAGCCCATGATGGGGGCTCCCACCACCAGCAATCAGGGCCCT
GATTACACACCCACCTGTAATGTCATGCTGTTCATCGTGGTTAATGCTGCTGTGTGCTGTGTGTGTGTGT
TGTTTGGCGCTCATTGTTGCGTTATGCAGCGTACACCACAATATTGGAAGCTTATTAGCCTTTCTATTTT
TTCGTTTGCAAGGCTTAACAACATTGCTGTGGAGAGGGATGGGGATATGGAGGCCGCTGGAGGGAGTCGG
AGAGGCGTTTTGGAGCGGCTTGGCCTGGCGCCCAGCTCGCGAAACGCACCTAGGACCCTTTGGCACGCCG
AAATGTGCCACTTTTCAGTCTAGTAACGCCTTACCTACGTCATTCCATGCATGCATGTTTGCGCCTTTTT
TCCCTTGCCCTTGATCGCCACACAGTACAGTGCACTGTACAGTGGAGGTTTTGGGGGGGTCTTAGATGGG
AGCTAAAAGCGGCCTAGCGGTACACTAGTGGGATTGTATGGAGTGGCATGGAGCCTAGGTGGAGCCTGAC
AGGACGCACGACCGGCTAGCCCGTGACAGACGATGGGTGGCTCCTGTTGTCCACCGCGTACAAATGTTTG
GGCCAAAGTCTTGTCAGCCTTGCTTGCGAACCTAATTCCCAATTTTGTCACTTCGCACCCCCATTGATCG
AGCCCTAACCCCTGCCCATCAGGCAATCCAATTAAGCTCGCATTGTCTGCCTTGTTTAGTTTGGCTCCTG
CCCGTTTCGGCGTCCACTTGCACAAACACAAACAAGCATTATATATAAGGCTCGTCTCTCCCTCCCAACC
ACACTCACTTTTTTGCCCGTCTTCCCTTGCTAACACAAAAGTCAAGAACACAAACAACCACCCCAACCCC
CTTACACACAAGACATATCTACAGCAATGGGTAAAAAGCCTGAACTCACCGCGACGTCTGTCGAGAAGTT
TCTGATCGAAAAGTTCGACAGCGTCTCCGACCTGATGCAGCTCTCGGAGGGCGAAGAATCTCGTGCTTTC
AGCTTCGATGTAGGAGGGCGTGGATATGTCCTGCGGGTAAATAGCTGCGCCGATGGTTTCTACAAAGATC
GTTATGTTTATCGGCACTTTGCATCGGCCGCGCTCCCGATTCCGGAAGTGCTTGACATTGGGGAATTCAG
CGAGAGCCTGACCTATTGCATCTCCCGCCGTGCACAGGGTGTCACGTTGCAAGACCTGCCTGAAACCGAA
CTGCCCGCTGTTCTGCAGCCGGTCGCGGAGGCAATGGATGCCATTGCTGCGGCCGATCTTAGCCAGACGA
GCGGGTTCGGCCCATTCGGACCGCAAGGAATCGGTCAATACACTACATGGCGTGATTTCATATGCGCGAT
TGCTGATCCCCATGTGTATCACTGGCAAACTGTGATGGACGACACCGTCAGTGCGTCCGTCGCGCAGGCT
CTCGATGAGCTGATGCTTTGGGCCGAGGACTGCCCCGAAGTCCGGCACCTCGTGCACGCGGATTTCGGCT
CCAACAATGTCCTGACGGACAATGGCCGCATAACAGCGGTCATTGACTGGAGCGAGGCGATGTTCGGGGA
TTCCCAATACGAGGTCGCCAACATCTTCTTCTGGAGGCCGTGGTTGGCTTGTATGGAGCAGCAGACGCGC
TACTTCGAGCGGAGGCATCCGGAGCTTGCAGGATCGCCGCGGCTCCGGGCGTATATGCTCCGCATTGGTC
TTGACCAACTCTATCAGAGCTTGGTTGACGGCAATTTCGATGATGCAGCTTGGGCGCAGGGTCGATGCGA
CGCAATCGTCCGATCCGGAGCCGGGACTGTCGGGCGTACACAAATCGCCCGCAGAAGCGCGGCCGTCTGG
ACCGATGGCTGTGTAGAAGTACTCGCCGATAGTGGAAACCGACGCCCCAGCACTCGTCCGAGGGCAAAGG
AATAATCATGTAATTAGTTATGTCACGCTTACATTCACGCCCTCCCCCCACATCCGCTCTAACCGAAAAG
GAAGGAGTTAGACAACCTGAAGTCTAGGTCCCTATTTATTTTTTTATAGTTATGTTAGTATTAAGAACGT
TATTTATATTTCAAATTTTTCTTTTTTTTCTGTACAGACGCGTGTACGCATGTAACATTATACTGAAAAC
CTTGCTTGAGAAGGTTTTGGGACGCTCGAGCAGGCTTGGAGGCGACGTGGCAGTGGCTCGCGGGAGGATC
GGCGGGAAACTCCGGGATATCCGTCGAGAGTTTACACGTGAATGGGCAGCGCAATCCGTTGACGACGATA
CGACTGGCAAAGTAGCGACGATACCTGCCAGACAGGTGACATGTGCAGGCCGCACTAACAAGGAAACGGG
CGCTGGGGGGGGCGGGCTTCTAGACTTTGCCCTTGAACAGGAATCTAGTGGGGGCTTGTCTTTCCGCCAA
TGGGGGAGCGCCTGTTGAGCGACCGTGCATGCTGGAACGCCAAGTGTATGTACAGCTGGTGGTCTCGCAG
CGGTATGTGACGGGACTTACATCTCTCGTTTTTTCATGACCACGTTTTCACAGGCTCGGAGGTACGTTAA
AGTTTTGAAGGCTGCATCTGAACCGAGGTATGGGGGAGTTTGAACAGCAACAGTGTTGGGGCTGAGGGGG
CCAAGATCGGGGCAAGCAGAGGTCTTAGATCAATTGTGGGGATCCCAAAGGGCTCGTTATCACCTTTTTC
CACCCAATTCGGGTCCCAATTGATCCACTACTGGCTTGCCCAAGTTACCCCAGAAATGCCGCCCCGGATT
TCTCCAAAAACCTAATAAGCTTCATGGAACTTGGTGGAAGTGACTTTCTACAGAGTGGAGAGAACCGTGG
ACACGTGGCAATGGCGCTGACCGTGTCCCCGAGCCGAATCGACGTGAGGGGAGAACGGAGTATCTGCGGT
CATGTGACCTTCCAGAGCGGCGTCGCCAGTGTGCACGCGGTGACCCCCAGTTTGGGTCTCTGTCACACGC
ATACTACCTCGGCTCTCCACATGCTGAACTTTATCTTTCGTGGGGATCATACCGAAAGTTGCAACTACCA
GGTGTATATAAAGCCTGGTAGACTCCCCCCACTTTGGACCTCATCCAACCAAGACACACAAAAATGGACC
GACTTAACAACCTCGCCACCCAGCTCGAGCAGAACCCCGCCAA
Features (pLannotate 1.2.2; 14 found; start..end, strand, type, name):
    367..437     +  ncRNA          tRNA: Accession: RF00005 - tRNA
    459..533     +  misc_RNA       gRNA scaffold: guide RNA scaffold for the Streptococcus pyogenes CRISPR/Cas9 system
    938..971     -  protein_bind   FRT (minimal): supports FLP-mediated excision but not integration (Turan and Bode, 2011) FLP recombinase from the Saccharomyces cerevisiae 2μ plasmid
   1015..1055    -  terminator     rrnB T1 terminator (fragment): transcription terminator T1 from the E. coli rrnB gene
   1057..1172    -  ncRNA          5S rRNA: Accession: RF00001 - 5S ribosomal RNA
   1203..1227    +  CDS            KanR (fragment): aminoglycoside phosphotransferase; aph(3')-Ia; confers resistance to kanamycin
   1257..1353    +  promoter       AmpR promoter (fragment): bla
   1356..2216    +  CDS            AmpR: β-lactamase; bla; confers resistance to ampicillin, carbenicillin, and related antibiotics
   2338..2926    +  rep_origin     ori: high-copy-number ColE1/pMB1/pBR322/pUC origin of replication
   3151..3168    +  terminator     rrnB T2 terminator (fragment): transcription terminator T2 from the E. coli rrnB gene
   3193..3212    -  CDS            lacZα (fragment): LacZα fragment of β-galactosidase; lacZ fragment
   3682..3715    +  protein_bind   FRT (minimal): supports FLP-mediated excision but not integration (Turan and Bode, 2011) FLP recombinase from the Saccharomyces cerevisiae 2μ plasmid
   4863..5884    +  CDS            HygR (fragment): aminoglycoside phosphotransferase from E. coli; aph(4)-Ia; confers resistance to hygromycin
   5886..6119    +  terminator     CYC1 terminator (fragment): S. cerevisiae CYC1; transcription terminator for CYC1
