[The description below was written by a language model from this plasmid's Addgene catalogue record and pLannotate feature annotations shown in this document.]
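Description:
pCfb13191 is a 7.1 kb yeast vector for Yarrowia lipolytica, built on the depositing laboratory's own backbone by Gibson assembly. It serves as the TF01 base plasmid of the TUNEYALI system for high-throughput tuning of gene expression. In E. coli it is maintained through a high-copy ColE1/pUC-type origin and selected with ampicillin via the bla gene and its promoter. Selection in yeast relies on a hygromycin phosphotransferase coding sequence followed by a CYC1 terminator. The promoter driving this marker is not annotated, and the feature table does not identify any yeast replication element.

The payload combines two parts aimed at the transcription factor gene TF01 (YALI1_B02091): a guide RNA and homology arms matching that locus. In the annotation, a tRNA element lies immediately upstream of the spacer position and the Streptococcus pyogenes Cas9 guide scaffold. This arrangement is commonly used to drive and process guide RNAs from a polymerase III promoter, although the record does not describe it explicitly. No Cas9 gene is annotated, so the nuclease is presumably provided separately. The homology arms themselves are not annotated either.

Two minimal FRT sites in opposite orientations flank the bacterial backbone region, and their intended role is not stated. Short fragments of the rrnB terminators, 5S rRNA, KanR and lacZα appear to be backbone remnants. According to the depositor, the plasmid can be used in two ways. Promoters can be inserted by Golden Gate cloning to build a library that replaces the native TF01 promoter, or the plasmid can be used directly to knock out TF01.
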