Addgene plasmid #219866: pCfb13191
Purpose: The base plasmid of TUNEYALI for TF01
Depositing lab: Irina Borodina. Depositing organization: Danmarks Tekniske Universitet. Publication: High-throughput metabolic engineering of Yarrowia lipolytica through gene expression tuning. Jiang W, Wang S, Ahlheit D, Fumagalli T, Yang Z, Ramanathan S, Jiang X, Weber T, Dahlin J, Borodina I. Proc Natl Acad Sci U S A. 2025 Jun 10;122(23):e2426686122. doi: 10.1073/pnas.2426686122. Epub 2025 Jun 3. PubMed 40460129.
Backbone
  Vector backbone: Our own backbone
  Vector type: Yeast Expression
  Selectable markers: Hygromycin
Growth in bacteria
  Bacterial resistance: Ampicillin, 100 μg/mL
  Growth temperature: 37°C
  Growth strain: DH5alpha
  Copy number: High Copy
Gene/Insert
  Gene/Insert name: Contains gRNA targeting TF01 (YALI1_B02091) and homologous arm matching TF01
  gRNA/shRNA sequence: TTGGTGTTGACGTGTTGTGG
  Species: Yarrowia lipolytica
  Cloning method: Gibson Cloning
Terms and licenses: Academic/Nonprofit Terms; Industry Terms: Not Available to Industry
Depositor comments: This plasmid contains gRNA targeting TF01 (YALI1_B02091) and homologous arm matching TF01, which can be used for library construction by inserting promoters using a golden gate or directly knocking TF01 out.
How to cite: pCfb13191 was a gift from Irina Borodina (Addgene plasmid # 219866 ; http://n2t.net/addgene:219866 ; RRID:Addgene_219866)
